>Addgene plasmid #97149 | Tol2-krt4-RFP | addgene full sequence | sequence record 182850 | Addgene NGS Result
CGAAAAGTGCCACCTAAATTGTAAGCGTTAATATTTTGTTAAAATTCGCGTTAAATTTTTGTTAAATCAG
CTCATTTTTTAACCAATAGGCCGAAATCGGCAAAATCCCTTATAAATCAAAAGAATAGACCGAGATAGGG
T
[37 nt withheld, positions 142-178]
AAAGAACGTGGACTCCAACGTCAAAGG
[49 nt withheld, positions 206-254]
T
[91 nt withheld, positions 256-346]
G
[124 nt withheld, positions 348-471]
CCCATTCGCCATTCAGGCTGCGCAACTGTTGGGAAGGGCGATCGGTGCGGGCCTCTTCGCTATTACGCCA
GCTGGCGAAAGGGGGATGTGCTGCAAGGCGATTAAGTTGGGTAACGCCAGGGTTTTCCCAGTCACGACGT
TGTAAAACGACGGCCAGTGAGCGCGCGTAATACGACTCACTATAGGGCGAATTGGGTACAGGTCATTGCA
CAACACCAGAAATGCCCTCTGATCTGCAAAAGACGTGAATATCTGTTCAGACACCCATATCCACTCTGTT
CCACACAGGTCAGAGGTTTGTCCAGGAGTTCTTGACAGAGGTGTAAAAAGTACTCAAAAATTTTACTCAA
GTGAAAGTACAAGTACTTAGGGAAAATTTTACTCAATTAAAAGTAAAAGTATCTGGCTAGAATCTTACTT
GAGTAAAAGTAAAAAAGTACTCCATTAAAATTGTACTTGAGTATTAAGGAAGTAAAAGTAAAAGCAAGAA
AGAAAACTAGAGATTCTTGTTTAAGCTTTTAATCTCAAAAAACATTAAATGAAATGCATACAAGGTTTTA
TCCTGCTTTAGAACTGTTTGTATTTAATTATCAAACTATAAGACAGACAATCTAATGCCAGTACACGCTA
CTCAAAGTTGTAAAACCTCAGATTTAACTTCAGTAGAAGCTGATTCTCAAAATTGTTAGTGTCAAGCCTA
GCTCTTTTGGGGCTGAAAAGCAATCCTGCAGTGCTGAAAAGCCTCTCACAGGCAGCCGATGCGGGAAGAG
GTGTATTAGTCTTGATAGAGAGGCTGCAAATAGCAGGAAACGTGAGCAGAGACTCCCTGGTGTCTGAAAC
ACAGGCCAGATGGGCCGATATCAACTTTGTATAGAAAAGTTGGCTCCGAATTCGCCCTTAAAACTCGAGC
TCAAGCTTCGAATTCCTACAGTAAAGCTTCTCCACAATGTCCCGGAGATCCAGCCCGGACATGCATTTTC
TTGCCTTTCCTTCCCTTCTAAGTCTGACGTCCTTTTAAGAGCTTGTGCATGAAAGCAAATTTAGAGCTTA
TTACTCATCTTAAACACCCATACAAAGTGATGATTGCCGTACCATGATCTCACACCTTTCACACCTGGTT
TATACTATGATAGTTGTAGACGATTGCGTAATGCTACTAAATGCCCATCAGTGCTGGCTGTGACACCCAA
CTGCTGCCATTTCGTGTTGACTTGCACGAGAAATGAGAAATTGTCTGACTATGCAGGGTGTACTATGCGT
GGGAACTTATCAGTGGTCATTAAATACTATGGTTTAAAGTTAGAGCAAAGTGTGCTGTATTTTTGTGTCA
GCTTAGCTGCTGTTTTGTGTGTAAAGTAACAAATGACAAATACTCAAACTATTGAAATTAAGTAGTTTTT
CTCAGAAATTGTAATTTACTAAGTAGTTTAAAAATGTGTACTTTTACTTTCCCTTGAGCACATTTTTAGT
GCAGTATTGGTACTTTTATTTCACTACTTTCCTTCAACCTGCAGTCACTACTTTATTTTTTCTTGTCTAT
GTGGATTAGACAAATCAGTCCTGTGATTCCTGTCCAATCAAATTGCACAGAAGGTAAATCACATCATAAT
GAACTTCCTCAAGACATGGGCCATTTATAATTGCAGCAAACTGTTTGCCAGAATTAAAAGAAGATGTCAA
AAATCTTTACACGCATTAACCCAGAGACTGCTTAGATGCATGTCACTGATGAGAAGATGACAGATGTTTT
CTGTATGATGACCGAAATAACCTTAAACGCACACAAGACGGCACAAGACGTCAACATGGCTATAGGTTTA
CGTTGTACCCCATTGCAATGGGGACGTTGTATTTTGTTTAGAAATGAAAATTAGGTTGACGTCAGAGCTC
AACGTCAGGTCGATGTCAAGGTTCAACATCCAATCTAAAATCATATATCAATGTCTAATGATGTTACAGC
TTGATGTTGTGTGGATGTTACCCCTATGATGTCTATCAGAAGTTGGATTGTGGTTGCCATACCTAATGAA
TAAATGTCATTATTTTACATTTGTTTAAGATGTTGGTTCGACATTGGACTTATGTCGCTTTCCAACACAA
CCTAAATCCACCAAATATTAACTTCCTATGACATCGTTATTGGACATCAAAATAACAATATCCTTAGATG
CTGGCTAGACTTTGAATTTAGGTCACCACAACCTATATTTAACCTAATATTAACATCTTATGATGTTGTG
TGCCTGCTGGGCAATAACTAAATGCACTACAGAATGTTACGTTTACACACATGTAAATTACATGTAAATG
CATTAGCTTTTTAAGACATAATACTCACTACTAACTACTCTTGAGTACTTTTAAAAAAGCTACTTTTTAC
TCATACTTTGAGTAACAGTTACAACAGATACTTTTACTCGCACTGGATTTTTAGGCATGTAATGGTATTT
TTACTATGATTTTTCAGTACTCTTTCCACTACTGCAGCCCTCCCCATACATAATCATATGTTTACACATA
TGGTGGAGTTTAGAGCCATAAACTACATTAACTTTGTTAGCCGCCAGCATTACTGTGCAGAATTGTGTGT
GTGCACATTTTCCAATATCAATACAGAAGGAAACTCTGTTCCCTGTTCCCTTGTAAATCTCAACAATGCA
ACTGTTCAGCTCAGGGGGAAAAATGCCCTGCCAGATCCAAACGCTGGCAAAAGTGGATGGAAAAAAGCCT
TTCATTAATGTAAGAGTTGCTGCGCGCCCCACCCAGATAAAAAGAGCAGAGGTTAACATGCTCTCTACGG
CTGTCCAGCCAACCAGATACTGAGGCAGAAACACACCCGCTTGCAGATGGTGAGAGCTACACTGTCTTTT
TCAGAGTTTCTACTGGAATGCCTGTCCTCAAGTCTCAAGCCTCTCCTTGCATTTTCTCATTCCACCTGGG
GCAAAGCCCCAGGCTGGGTGTGACACCATTTATCTTACCACTTTCTCTCTGTACCTGTCTAACAGGTAGG
GTGTGTGTGAGAGTGCGTATGTGTGCAAGTGTGTGTGTGAGAGCAGTCAGCTCCACCCCCTCAAGAGTGT
GTATAAAATTGGTCAGCCAGCTGCTGAGAGACACGCAGAGGGATCCTTTAAGGGCGAATTCGACCCAAGT
TTGTACAAAAAAGCAGGCTTGTAAAACGACGGCCAGTGAGCGCGCGTAATACGACTCACTATAGGGCGAA
TTGGGTACCGGGCCCCCCCTCGAGGTCGACTCGCCACCATGGTGTCTAAGGGCGAAGAGCTGATTAAGGA
GAACATGCACATGAAGCTGTACATGGAGGGCACCGTGAACAACCACCACTTCAAGTGCACATCCGAGGGC
GAAGGCAAGCCCTACGAGGGCACCCAGACCATGAGAATCAAGGTGGTCGAGGGCGGCCCTCTCCCCTTCG
CCTTCGACATCCTGGCTACCAGCTTCATGTACGGCAGCAGAACCTTCATCAACCACACCCAGGGCATCCC
CGACTTCTTTAAGCAGTCCTTCCCTGAGGGCTTCACATGGGAGAGAGTCACCACATACGAAGACGGGGGC
GTGCTGACCGCTACCCAGGACACCAGCCTCCAGGACGGCTGCCTCATCTACAACGTCAAGATCAGAGGGG
TGAACTTCCCATCCAACGGCCCTGTGATGCAGAAGAAAACACTCGGCTGGGAGGCCAACACCGAGATGCT
GTACCCCGCTGACGGCGGCCTGGAAGGCAGAAGCGACATGGCCCTGAAGCTCGTGGGCGGGGGCCACCTG
ATCTGCAACTTCAAGACCACATACAGATCCAAGAAACCCGCTAAGAACCTCAAGATGCCCGGCGTCTACT
ATGTGGACCACAGACTGGAAAGAATCAAGGAGGCCGACAAAGAGACCTACGTCGAGCAGCACGAGGTGGC
TGTGGCCAGATACTGCGACCTCCCTAGCAAACTGGGGCACAAACTTAAGAGCTGTACAAGTAAGGATCCA
CTAGTTCTAGAGCGGCCGCGGTGGAGCTCCAGCTTTTGTTCCCTTTAGTGAGGGTTAATTGCGCGCTTGG
CGTAATCATGGTCATAGCACCCAGCTTTCTTGTACAAAGTTGATGTAGATCCAGACATGATAAGATACAT
TGATGAGTTTGGACAAACCACAACTAGAATGCAGTGAAAAAAATGCTTTATTTGTGAAATTTGTGATGCT
ATTGCTTTATTTGTAACCATTATAAGCTGCAATAAACAAGTTAACAACAACAATTGCATTCATTTTATGT
TTCAGGTTCAGGGGGAGGTGTGGGAGGTTTTTTAATTCGCGGCCGCGGCGCCAATGCATTGGGCCCTCGA
GCATATGAGATCTGTCCCGATCTTTCTCTTCTGTGCTGTCAATTTAGAGTAGTTTTTGAGGTAATTTGGG
TGCATTCTCTGTAAAAACAACAAATAAATATTTATATTGTATGCAATAAATGTAACAATTACACATACAC
TCTCTGATTACAGCATTAAAGGGTTAGTTCACCCAAAAATGAAAAGATGTCATTAATGACTCACCCTCAT
GTCGTTCCAAGCCCGTAACACCTCCGTTCATCTTCGGAACACAGTTTAAGATATTTTAGATTTAGTCCGA
GAGCTTTCTGTCCCTCCACTGAAAATGTATGTACGGTATACTGTCCATGTCCAGAAAGGTAATAAAAACA
TCAAAGTAGTCCATGTGACATCAGTGGGTTAGGTAGAATTATTTGAAGCATCGAAAATACATTTTGGTCC
AAAAATAACAAAACCTACGACTTTATTCAGCATTGTAGCGTCACTGCGAAGTCGTGAACGCGGATTGACA
ACAGACCCGGAAGAGAATACAATGCCGAATAAAGTCGTAGGTTTTGTTATTTTTGGACCAAAATGTATTC
GATGCTTCAAAAAATTCTAACTAACCCACTGATGTCACATGGACTACTTTGATGTTTTTATTACCTTTCT
GGACATGGACAGTATACCGTACATACATTCTCAATGGAGGCACAGAAAGCTCTCGGACTAAATCTAAAAT
ATCTTAAACTGTGTTCTGAAGATGAACGGAGGTCTTACGGGCTTGGAACGACATGAGGGCGAGTCATTAA
TGACATTATTTTCATTTTTGGGTGAACTAACCCTTTAATAAAACTGACATTTGCAGCCAATTGCACACTT
TATAATGTTAAATACTTGTTGATTTTAGAAATACAGTAGCATTTAGTGACAATCAAACATTAATTTTATT
TCTGATTATATTGACAAAAACACAGGACTGTAAGGCTGACATGACAGGGTGAATTGATTTCATTACATTA
GTTTTGATGGTAACACTTTTACAATAAGGTTCGTTAGTTAACTACATTAGTTAACATGAACTAATAATGA
ACTGCACGTATACATGTTAATTTCAACATTTACTAATACTTTATATCTTGTTAACATTAGTTAATGCACT
GTGAACTAACATGAACAAACAATGAACATCTGTATTTCTATTAACTAACGTTAACAAAGATTAACAGATA
CAGTAACAAATGTATTGCTCATGGTTATTTAATGTTAGTTAATACATGAACTAATCAACCTCATTGTAAA
GTGTTACCGTTTTGACAATACAACATGTTTGGAAAAAAATTTCTCGCTTGGTTTTCTTGTGTTTTGCATG
AATTCAAACACAATGAGAGCACGGAATGATAATGATTATTCAAAGCTGCAATAGGCGCCAAATTTCCCGT
GGACCTAACGTTACCAATTACAAATGCATTTTAGCATTTTATTACGTGAGCCTTATATTGTCAATCGCAT
GCATTAGTGAAAATAGGCCTACTACACATATAAAAGGCGCGCCATCAACGTCAAAACATGCACACCCAAA
AAAAAAAAAAAAAAAAAAAAAAAAAACTATCAGTAAAACAAAATACTTAATGTACTTACCTCAATATGCT
TCCTTAGGTTTGATGGCGAACTTTTGAAGGCCGATATTTCTTTATTAAGCGGGAGACAGAGGACACATTT
CATCTTGAATGAATCTTTATTTACACCACTTAAAGAAAAGAATTCGCGAAGATACGGCCACGGGTGCTCT
TGATCCTGTGGCTGATTTTGGACTGTGCTGCTCGCAGCTGCTGATGAATCACATACTTCCTCCATTTTCT
TCCACTGATTGACTGTTATAATTTCCCTAATTTCCAGGTCAAGGTGCTGTGCATTGTGGTAATAGATGTG
ACATGACGTCACTTCCAAAGGACCAATGAACATGTCTGACCAATTTCATATAATGTGAAAACGATTTTCA
TAGGCAGAATAAATAACATTTAAATTAAACTGGGCATCAGCGCAATTCAATTGGTTTGGTAATAGCAAGG
GAAAATAGAATGAAGTGATCTCCAAAAAATAAGTACTTTTTGACTGTAAATAAAATTGTAAGGAGTAAAA
AGTACTTTTTTTTCTAAAAAAATGTAATTAAGTAAAAGTAAAAGTATTGATTTTTAATTGTACTCAAGTA
AAGTAAAAATCCCCAAAAATAATACTTAAGTACAGTAATCAAGTAAAATTACTCAAGTACTTTACACCTC
TGGTTCTTGACCCCCTACCTTCAGCAAGCCCAGCAGATCCACTAGTTCTAGAGCGGCCGCCACCGCGGTG
GAGCTCCAGCTTTTGTTCCCTTTAGTGAGGGTTAATTGCGCGCTTGGCGTAATCATGGTCATAGCTGTTT
CCTGTGTGAAATTGTTATCCGCTCACAATTCCACACAACATACGAGCCGGAAGCATAAAGTGTAAAGCCT
GGGGTGCCTAATGAGTGAGCTAACTCACATTAATTGCGTTGCGCTCACTGCCCGCTTTCCAGTCGGGAAA
CCTGTCGTGCCAGCTGCATTAATGAATCGGCCAACGCGCGGGGAGAGGCGGTTTGCGTATTGGGCGCTCT
TCCGCTTCCTCGCTCACTGACTCGCTGCGCTCGGTCGTTCGGCTGCGGCGAGCGGTATCAGCTCACTCAA
AGGCGGTAATACGGTTATCCACAGAATCAGGGGATAACGCAGGAAAGAACATGTGAGCAAAAGGCCAGCA
AAAGGCCAGGAACCGTAAAAAGGCCGCGTTGCTGGCGTTTTTCCATAGGCTCCGCCCCCCTGACGAGCAT
CACAAAAATCGACGCTCAAGTCAGAGGTGGCGAAACCCGACAGGACTATAAAGATACCAGGCGTTTCCCC
CTGGAAGCTCCCTCGTGCGCTCTCCTGTTCCGACCCTGCCGCTTACCGGATACCTGTCCGCCTTTCTCCC
TTCGGGAAGCGTGGCGCTTTCTCATAGCTCACGCTGTAGGTATCTCAGTTCGGTGTAGGTCGTTCGCTCC
AAGCTGGGCTGTGTGCACGAACCCCCCGTTCAGCCCGACCGCTGCGCCTTATCCGGTAACTATCGTCTTG
AGTCCAACCCGGTAAGACACGACTTATCGCCACTGGCAGCAGCCACTGGTAACAGGATTAGCAGAGCGAG
GTATGTAGGCGGTGCTACAGAGTTCTTGAAGTGGTGGCCTAACTACGGCTACACTAGAAGAACAGTATTT
GGTATCTGCGCTCTGCTGAAGCCAGTTACCTTCGGAAAAAGAGTTGGTAGCTCTTGATCCGGCAAACAAA
CCACCGCTGGTAGCGGTGGTTTTTTTGTTTGCAAGCAGCAGATTACGCGCAGAAAAAAAGGATCTCAAGA
AGATCCTTTGATCTTTTCTACGGGGTCTGACGCTCAGTGGAACGAAAACTCACGTTAAGGGATTTTGGTC
ATGAGATTATCAAAAAGGATCTTCACCTAGATCCTTTTAAATTAAAAATGAAGTTTTAAATCAATCTAAA
GTATATATGAGTAAACTTGGTCTGACAGTTACCAATGCTTAATCAGTGAGGCACCTATCTCAGCGATCTG
TCTATTTCGTTCATCCATAGTTGCCTGACTCCCCGTCGTGTAGATAACTACGATACGGGAGGGCTTACCA
TCTGGCCCCAGTGCTGCAATGATACCGCGAGACCCACGCTCACCGGCTCCAGATTTATCAGCAATAAACC
AGCCAGCCGGAAGGGCCGAGCGCAGAAGTGGTCCTGCAACTTTATCCGCCTCCATCCAGTCTATTAATTG
TTGCCGGGAAGCTAGAGTAAGTAGTTCGCCAGTTAATAGTTTGCGCAACGTTGTTGCCATTGCTACAGGC
ATCGTGGTGTCACGCTCGTCGTTTGGTATGGCTTCATTCAGCTCCGGTTCCCAACGATCAAGGCGAGTTA
CATGATCCCCCATGTTGTGCAAAAAAGCGGTTAGCTCCTTCGGTCCTCCGATCGTTGTCAGAAGTAAGTT
GGCCGCAGTGTTATCACTCATGGTTATGGCAGCACTGCATAATTCTCTTACTGTCATGCCATCCGTAAGA
TGCTTTTCTGTGACTGGTGAGTACTCAACCAAGTCATTCTGAGAATAGTGTATGCGGCGACCGAGTTGCT
CTTGCCCGGCGTCAATACGGGATAATACCGCGCCACATAGCAGAACTTTAAAAGTGCTCATCATTGGAAA
ACGTTCTTCGGGGCGAAAACTCTCAAGGATCTTACCGCTGTTGAGATCCAGTTCGATGTAACCCACTCGT
GCACCCAACTGATCTTCAGCATCTTTTACTTTCACCAGCGTTTCTGGGTGAGCAAAAACAGGAAGGCAAA
ATGCCGCAAAAAAGGGAATAAGGGCGACACGGAAATGTTGAATACTCATACTCTTCCTTTTTCAATATTA
TTGAAGCATTTATCAGGGTTATTGTCTCATGAGCGGATACATATTTGAATGTATTTAGAAAAATAAACAA
ATAGGGGTTCCGCGCACATTTCCC
Features (pLannotate 1.2.2; 23 found; start..end, strand, type, name):
     43..471     -  rep_origin     f1 ori (sequence partly withheld): f1 bacteriophage origin of replication; arrow indicates direction of (+) strand synthesis
    476..631     -  CDS            lacZα (fragment): LacZα fragment of β-galactosidase; lacZ fragment
    639..657     +  promoter       T7 promoter: promoter for bacteriophage T7 RNA polymerase
   1333..1353    +  protein_bind   attB4: mutant version of attB; core recombination site for the Gateway® BP reaction BP Clonase™
   1375..1396    +  misc_feature   MCS (fragment): multiple cloning site
   3617..3637    +  protein_bind   attB1: mutant version of attB; core recombination site for the Gateway® BP reaction BP Clonase™
   3640..3660    -  CDS            lacZα (fragment): LacZα fragment of β-galactosidase; lacZ fragment
   3668..3686    +  promoter       T7 promoter: promoter for bacteriophage T7 RNA polymerase
   3695..3721    -  misc_feature   MCS (fragment): pBluescript multiple cloning site
   3730..4439    +  CDS            TagRFP (fragment): monomeric derivative of red fluorescent protein from Entacmaea quadricolor (Merzlyak et al., 2007) mammalian codon-optimized
   4455..4480    -  misc_feature   MCS (fragment): pBluescript multiple cloning site
   4503..4521    -  promoter       T3 promoter: promoter for bacteriophage T3 RNA polymerase
   4550..4571    -  protein_bind   attB2 (fragment): mutant version of attB; recombination site for the Gateway® BP reaction BP Clonase™
   4579..4713    -  polyA_signal   SV40 poly(A) signal: SV40 polyadenylation signal
   7087..7127    -  misc_feature   MCS (fragment): pBluescript multiple cloning site
   7140..7158    -  promoter       T3 promoter: promoter for bacteriophage T3 RNA polymerase
   7203..7219    -  protein_bind   lac operator: The lac repressor binds to the lac operator to inhibit transcription in E. coli. This inhibition can be relieved by adding lactose or isopropyl-β-D-thiogalactopyranoside (IPTG). lac repressor encoded by lacI
   7227..7257    -  promoter       lac promoter: promoter for the E. coli lac operon
   7272..7293    -  protein_bind   CAP binding site: CAP binding activates transcription in the presence of cAMP. E. coli catabolite activator protein
   7306..7398    -  CDS            lacI (fragment): lac repressor; lacI; The lac repressor binds to the lac operator to inhibit transcription in E. coli. This inhibition can be relieved by adding lactose or isopropyl-β-D-thiogalactopyranoside (IPTG).
   7581..8169    -  rep_origin     ori: high-copy-number ColE1/pMB1/pBR322/pUC origin of replication
   8340..9200    -  CDS            AmpR: β-lactamase; bla; confers resistance to ampicillin, carbenicillin, and related antibiotics
   9201..9305    -  promoter       AmpR promoter: bla
