[The description below was written by a language model from this plasmid's Addgene catalogue record and pLannotate feature annotations shown in this document.]
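Description:
Tol2-krt4-RFP is a 9.3 kb zebrafish transgenesis plasmid built on a Tol2 transposon backbone and catalogued as an empty backbone, serving as the control for miRNA sponge constructs. It is maintained in E. coli as a high-copy plasmid through a ColE1/pUC-type origin, with ampicillin selection provided by the β-lactamase gene and its own promoter. A pBluescript-like scaffold is evident from the f1 phage origin, lacZα fragments, lac promoter/operator elements, and flanking T7 and T3 promoters.

The expression cassette shows the layout of a multisite Gateway assembly. An unannotated segment of roughly 2.2 kb lies between attB4 and attB1, the position normally occupied by the 5′ promoter element. From the plasmid name this is presumably the krt4 (keratin 4) promoter, although the feature table does not annotate it. Between attB1 and attB2 sits a TagRFP coding sequence, a monomeric red fluorescent protein, surrounded by remnants of pBluescript cloning sites. An SV40 polyadenylation signal follows attB2, although it is annotated on the opposite strand to TagRFP. The Tol2 terminal repeats, which allow genomic integration when Tol2 transposase is supplied, are not annotated either. They probably fall within the unannotated stretches flanking the cassette, including the region of about 2.4 kb downstream of the poly(A) signal.

Because there is no sponge sequence, the construct expresses the red reporter alone. This gives a matched comparison for versions carrying miRNA-binding sponge repeats. The associated study concerns miR-223 and NF-κB signalling in zebrafish keratinocytes during neutrophilic inflammation.
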