Addgene plasmid #97149: Tol2-krt4-RFP
Purpose: (Empty Backbone) As a control of miRNA sponge
Depositing lab: Qing Deng. Depositing organization: Purdue University. Publication: MicroRNA-223 Suppresses the Canonical NF-kappaB Pathway in Basal Keratinocytes to Dampen Neutrophilic Inflammation. Zhou W, Pal AS, Hsu AY, Gurol T, Zhu X, Wirbisky-Hershberger SE, Freeman JL, Kasinski AL, Deng Q. Cell Rep. 2018 Feb 13;22(7):1810-1823. doi: 10.1016/j.celrep.2018.01.058. PubMed 29444433.
Backbone
  Vector backbone: Tol2 backbone
  Vector type: Zebrafish
Growth in bacteria
  Bacterial resistance: Ampicillin, 100 μg/mL
  Growth temperature: 37°C
  Growth strain: DH5alpha
  Copy number: High Copy
Gene/Insert
  Gene/Insert name: None
Terms and licenses: Academic/Nonprofit Terms; Industry Terms: Not Available to Industry
How to cite: Tol2-krt4-RFP was a gift from Qing Deng (Addgene plasmid # 97149 ; http://n2t.net/addgene:97149 ; RRID:Addgene_97149)
